>Addgene plasmid #221999 | TL1 alphaL_DdCBE 4 (right, DddA11-N) | addgene full sequence | sequence record 438705 | Addgene NGS Result
GCACATTTCCCCGAAAAGTGCCACCTGACGTCGACGGATCGGGAGATCTCCCGATCCCCTATGGTGCACT
CTCAGTACAATCTGCTCTGATGCCGCATAGTTAAGCCAGTATCTGCTCCCTGCTTGTGTGTTGGAGGTCG
CTGAGTAGTGCGCGAGCAAAATTTAAGCTACAACAAGGCAAGGCTTGACCGACAATTGCATGAAGAATCT
GCTTAGGGTTAGGCGTTTTGCGCTGCTTCGCGATGTACGGGCCAGATATACGCGTTGACATTGATTATTG
ACTAGTTATTAATAGTAATCAATTACGGGGTCATTAGTTCATAGCCCATATATGGAGTTCCGCGTTACAT
AACTTACGGTAAATGGCCCGCCTGGCTGACCGCCCAACGACCCCCGCCCATTGACGTCAATAATGACGTA
TGTTCCCATAGTAACGCCAATAGGGACTTTCCATTGACGTCAATGGGTGGAGTATTTACGGTAAACTGCC
CACTTGGCAGTACATCAAGTGTATCATATGCCAAGTACGCCCCCTATTGACGTCAATGACGGTAAATGGC
CCGCCTGGCATTATGCCCAGTACATGACCTTATGGGACTTTCCTACTTGGCAGTACATCTACGTATTAGT
CATCGCTATTACCATGGTGATGCGGTTTTGGCAGTACATCAATGGGCGTGGATAGCGGTTTGACTCACGG
GGATTTCCAAGTCTCCACCCCATTGACGTCAATGGGAGTTTGTTTTGGCACCAAAATCAACGGGACTTTC
CAAAATGTCGTAACAACTCCGCCCCATTGACGCAAATGGGCGGTAGGCGTGTACGGTGGGAGGTCTATAT
AAGCAGAGCTCTCTGGCTAACTAGAGAACCCACTGCTTACTGGCTTATCGAAATTAATACGACTCACTAT
AGGGAGACCCAAGCTGGCTAGCACCATGGCCTCCGTTCTGACCCCGCTGCTGCTGCGTGGCCTGACCGGC
TCCGCTCGTCGTCTGCCAGTTCCGCGTGCGAAAATCCATTCCCTGGACTACAAAGACCATGACGGTGATT
ATAAAGATCATGACATCGATTACAAGGATGACGATGACAAGATGGACATCGCGGATCTGCGTACCCTGGG
TTACAGCCAGCAGCAGCAGGAGAAGATCAAGCCGAAGGTGCGCAGCACCGTGGCTCAGCACCACGAAGCC
CTGGTGGGCCACGGTTTCACCCACGCTCACATCGTGGCCCTGAGCCAGCACCCAGCCGCGCTGGGCACCG
TGGCCGTGAAATATCAGGACATGATTGCTGCCCTGCCAGAGGCCACCCATGAAGCTATTGTGGGCGTGGG
CAAGCAGTGGAGCGGTGCTCGTGCGCTGGAGGCGCTGCTGACCGTGGCTGGTGAACTGCGTGGTCCGCCG
CTGCAGCTGGATACCGGCCAGCTGCTGAAAATCGCGAAACGTGGCGGTGTGACCGCTGTGGAAGCTGTGC
ATGCCTGGCGTAATGCTCTGACCGGTGCCCCCCTGAACCTGACCCCGGACCAAGTGGTGGCTATCGCCAG
CAACGGTGGCGGCAAGCAAGCGCTCGAAACGGTGCAGCGGCTGTTGCCGGTGCTGTGCCAGGACCATGGC
CTGACCCCGGACCAAGTGGTGGCTATCGCCAGCAACGGTGGCGGCAAGCAAGCGCTCGAAACGGTGCAGC
GGCTGTTGCCGGTGCTGTGCCAGGACCATGGCCTGACCCCGGACCAAGTGGTGGCTATCGCCAGCAACAT
TGGCGGCAAGCAAGCGCTCGAAACGGTGCAGCGGCTGTTGCCGGTGCTGTGCCAGGACCATGGCCTGACC
CCGGACCAAGTGGTGGCTATCGCCAGCAACATTGGCGGCAAGCAAGCGCTCGAAACGGTGCAGCGGCTGT
TGCCGGTGCTGTGCCAGGACCATGGCCTGACCCCGGACCAAGTGGTGGCTATCGCCAGCAACAATGGCGG
CAAGCAAGCGCTCGAAACGGTGCAGCGGCTGTTGCCGGTGCTGTGCCAGGACCATGGCCTGACCCCGGAC
CAAGTGGTGGCTATCGCCAGCAACGGTGGCGGCAAGCAAGCGCTCGAAACGGTGCAGCGGCTGTTGCCGG
TGCTGTGCCAGGACCATGGCCTGACCCCGGACCAAGTGGTGGCTATCGCCAGCAACGGTGGCGGCAAGCA
AGCGCTCGAAACGGTGCAGCGGCTGTTGCCGGTGCTGTGCCAGGACCATGGCCTCACACCCGATCAGGTC
GTGGCTATCGCCAGCAACGGTGGCGGCAAGCAAGCGCTCGAAACGGTGCAGCGGCTGTTGCCGGTGCTGT
GCCAGGACCATGGCCTGACCCCGGACCAAGTGGTGGCTATCGCCAGCAACGGTGGCGGCAAGCAAGCGCT
CGAAACGGTGCAGCGGCTGTTGCCGGTGCTGTGCCAGGACCATGGCCTGACCCCGGACCAAGTGGTGGCT
ATCGCCAGCAACATTGGCGGCAAGCAAGCGCTCGAAACGGTGCAGCGGCTGTTGCCGGTGCTGTGCCAGG
ACCATGGCCTGACCCCGGACCAAGTGGTGGCTATCGCCAGCAACGGTGGCGGCAAGCAAGCGCTCGAAAC
GGTGCAGCGGCTGTTGCCGGTGCTGTGCCAGGACCATGGCCTGACCCCGGACCAAGTGGTGGCTATCGCC
AGCAACAATGGCGGCAAGCAAGCGCTCGAAACGGTGCAGCGGCTGTTGCCGGTGCTGTGCCAGGACCATG
GCCTGACCCCGGACCAAGTGGTGGCTATCGCCAGCCACGATGGCGGCAAGCAAGCGCTCGAAACGGTGCA
GCGGCTGTTGCCGGTGCTGTGCCAGGACCATGGCCTGACCCCGGACCAAGTGGTGGCTATCGCCAGCAAC
AATGGCGGCAAGCAAGCGCTCGAAACGGTGCAGCGGCTGTTGCCGGTGCTGTGCCAGGACCATGGCCTGA
CCCCGGACCAAGTGGTGGCTATCGCCAGCAACATTGGCGGCAAGCAAGCGCTCGAAAGCATTGTGGCCCA
GCTGAGCCGGCCTGATCCGGCGTTGGCCGCGTTGACCAACGATCACCTGGTGGCCCTGGCCTGCCTGGGC
GGTCGTCCGGCCCTGGATGCGGTGAAGAAAGGCCTGGGTGGATCCGGCAGCTACGCCCTGGGTCCGTATC
AGATTAGCGCCCCGCAGCTGCCAGCTTACAATGGTCAGACCGTGGGTACCTTCTACTATGTGAACGACGC
GGGCGGTCTGGAGAGCAAGGTGTTTATCAGCGGCGGTCCAACCCCGTACCCAAACTATGTCAGTGCCGGT
CATGTGGAGGGTCAGAGCGCCCTGTTCATGCGTGATAACGGCATCAGCGAGGGTCTGGTGTTCCACAACA
ACCCGAAAGGCACCTGCGGTTTTTGCGTGAACATGATCGAGACCCTGCTGCCGGAAAACGCGAAAATGAC
CGTGGTGCCGCCGGAAGGTTCTGGCGGCTCAACTAATCTGAGCGACATCATTGAGAAGGAGACTGGGAAA
CAGCTGGTCATTCAGGAGTCCATCCTGATGCTGCCTGAGGAGGTGGAGGAAGTGATCGGCAACAAGCCAG
AGTCTGACATCCTGGTGCACACCGCCTACGACGAGTCCACAGATGAGAATGTGATGCTGCTGACCTCTGA
CGCCCCCGAGTATAAGCCTTGGGCCCTGGTCATCCAGGATTCTAACGGCGAGAATAAGATCAAGATGCTG
TGATAAGGGGTCTTTGTCCTCTGTACTGTCTCTCTCCTTGCCCCTAACCCAAAAAGCTTCATTTTTCTGT
GTAGGCTGCACAAGAGCCTTGATTGAAGATATATTCTTTCTGAACAGTATTTAAGGTTTCCAATAAAATG
TACACCCCTCAGAACTTCTGAGGCGGAAAGAACCAGCTGGGGCTCTAGGGGGTATCCCC
[124 nt withheld, positions 3910-4033]
C
[91 nt withheld, positions 4035-4125]
A
[49 nt withheld, positions 4127-4175]
CCTTTGACGTTGGAGTCCACGTTCTTT
[37 nt withheld, positions 4203-4239]
ACCCTATCTCGGTCTATTCTTTTGATTTATAAGGGATTTTGCCGATTTCGGCCTATTGGTTAAAAAATGA
GCTGATTTAACAAAAATTTAACGCGAATTAATTCTGTGGAATGTGTGTCAGTTAGGGTGTGGAAAGTCCC
CAGGCTCCCCAGCAGGCAGAAGTATGCAAAGCATGCATCTCAATTAGTCAGCAACCAGGTGTGGAAAGTC
CCCAGGCTCCCCAGCAGGCAGAAGTATGCAAAGCATGCATCTCAATTAGTCAGCAACCATAGTCCCGCCC
CTAACTCCGCCCATCCCGCCCCTAACTCCGCCCAGTTCCGCCCATTCTCCGCCCCATGGCTGACTAATTT
TTTTTATTTATGCAGAGGCCGAGGCCGCCTCTGCCTCTGAGCTATTCCAGAAGTAGTGAGGAGGCTTTTT
TGGAGGCCTAGGCTTTTGCAAAAAGCTCCCGGGAGCTTGTATATCCATTTTCGGATCTGATCAGCACGTG
TTGACAATTAATCATCGGCATAGTATATCGGCATAGTATAATACGACAAGGTGAGGAACTAAACCATGGC
CAAGCCTTTGTCTCAAGAAGAATCCACCCTCATTGAAAGAGCAACGGCTACAATCAACAGCATCCCCATC
TCTGAAGACTACAGCGTCGCCAGCGCAGCTCTCTCTAGCGACGGCCGCATCTTCACTGGTGTCAATGTAT
ATCATTTTACTGGGGGACCTTGTGCAGAACTCGTGGTGCTGGGCACTGCTGCTGCTGCGGCAGCTGGCAA
CCTGACTTGTATCGTCGCGATCGGAAATGAGAACAGGGGCATCTTGAGCCCCTGCGGACGGTGCCGACAG
GTGCTTCTCGATCTGCATCCTGGGATCAAAGCCATAGTGAAGGACAGTGATGGACAGCCGACGGCAGTTG
GGATTCGTGAATTGCTGCCCTCTGGTTATGTGTGGGAGGGCTAAGCACTTCGTGGCCGAGGAGCAGGACT
GACACGTGCTACGAGATTTCGATTCCACCGCCGCCTTCTATGAAAGGTTGGGCTTCGGAATCGTTTTCCG
GGACGCCGGCTGGATGATCCTCCAGCGCGGGGATCTCATGCTGGAGTTCTTCGCCCACCCCAACTTGTTT
ATTGCAGCTTATAATGGTTACAAATAAAGCAATAGCATCACAAATTTCACAAATAAAGCATTTTTTTCAC
TGCATTCTAGTTGTGGTTTGTCCAAACTCATCAATGTATCTTATCATGTCTGTATACCGTCGACCTCTAG
CTAGAGCTTGGCGTAATCATGGTCATAGCTGTTTCCTGTGTGAAATTGTTATCCGCTCACAATTCCACAC
AACATACGAGCCGGAAGCATAAAGTGTAAAGCCTGGGGTGCCTAATGAGTGAGCTAACTCACATTAATTG
CGTTGCGCTCACTGCCCGCTTTCCAGTCGGGAAACCTGTCGTGCCAGCTGCATTAATGAATCGGCCAACG
CGCGGGGAGAGGCGGTTTGCGTATTGGGCGCTCTTCCGCTTCCTCGCTCACTGACTCGCTGCGCTCGGTC
GTTCGGCTGCGGCGAGCGGTATCAGCTCACTCAAAGGCGGTAATACGGTTATCCACAGAATCAGGGGATA
ACGCAGGAAAGAACATGTGAGCAAAAGGCCAGCAAAAGGCCAGGAACCGTAAAAAGGCCGCGTTGCTGGC
GTTTTTCCATAGGCTCCGCCCCCCTGACGAGCATCACAAAAATCGACGCTCAAGTCAGAGGTGGCGAAAC
CCGACAGGACTATAAAGATACCAGGCGTTTCCCCCTGGAAGCTCCCTCGTGCGCTCTCCTGTTCCGACCC
TGCCGCTTACCGGATACCTGTCCGCCTTTCTCCCTTCGGGAAGCGTGGCGCTTTCTCATAGCTCACGCTG
TAGGTATCTCAGTTCGGTGTAGGTCGTTCGCTCCAAGCTGGGCTGTGTGCACGAACCCCCCGTTCAGCCC
GACCGCTGCGCCTTATCCGGTAACTATCGTCTTGAGTCCAACCCGGTAAGACACGACTTATCGCCACTGG
CAGCAGCCACTGGTAACAGGATTAGCAGAGCGAGGTATGTAGGCGGTGCTACAGAGTTCTTGAAGTGGTG
GCCTAACTACGGCTACACTAGAAGAACAGTATTTGGTATCTGCGCTCTGCTGAAGCCAGTTACCTTCGGA
AAAAGAGTTGGTAGCTCTTGATCCGGCAAACAAACCACCGCTGGTAGCGGTGGTTTTTTTGTTTGCAAGC
AGCAGATTACGCGCAGAAAAAAAGGATCTCAAGAAGATCCTTTGATCTTTTCTACGGGGTCTGACGCTCA
GTGGAACGAAAACTCACGTTAAGGGATTTTGGTCATGAGATTATCAAAAAGGATCTTCACCTAGATCCTT
TTAAATTAAAAATGAAGTTTTAAATCAATCTAAAGTATATATGAGTAAACTTGGTCTGACAGTTACCAAT
GCTTAATCAGTGAGGCACCTATCTCAGCGATCTGTCTATTTCGTTCATCCATAGTTGCCTGACTCCCCGT
CGTGTAGATAACTACGATACGGGAGGGCTTACCATCTGGCCCCAGTGCTGCAATGATACCGCGAGACCCA
CGCTCACCGGCTCCAGATTTATCAGCAATAAACCAGCCAGCCGGAAGGGCCGAGCGCAGAAGTGGTCCTG
CAACTTTATCCGCCTCCATCCAGTCTATTAATTGTTGCCGGGAAGCTAGAGTAAGTAGTTCGCCAGTTAA
TAGTTTGCGCAACGTTGTTGCCATTGCTACAGGCATCGTGGTGTCACGCTCGTCGTTTGGTATGGCTTCA
TTCAGCTCCGGTTCCCAACGATCAAGGCGAGTTACATGATCCCCCATGTTGTGCAAAAAAGCGGTTAGCT
CCTTCGGTCCTCCGATCGTTGTCAGAAGTAAGTTGGCCGCAGTGTTATCACTCATGGTTATGGCAGCACT
GCATAATTCTCTTACTGTCATGCCATCCGTAAGATGCTTTTCTGTGACTGGTGAGTACTCAACCAAGTCA
TTCTGAGAATAGTGTATGCGGCGACCGAGTTGCTCTTGCCCGGCGTCAATACGGGATAATACCGCGCCAC
ATAGCAGAACTTTAAAAGTGCTCATCATTGGAAAACGTTCTTCGGGGCGAAAACTCTCAAGGATCTTACC
GCTGTTGAGATCCAGTTCGATGTAACCCACTCGTGCACCCAACTGATCTTCAGCATCTTTTACTTTCACC
AGCGTTTCTGGGTGAGCAAAAACAGGAAGGCAAAATGCCGCAAAAAAGGGAATAAGGGCGACACGGAAAT
GTTGAATACTCATACTCTTCCTTTTTCAATATTATTGAAGCATTTATCAGGGTTATTGTCTCATGAGCGG
ATACATATTTGAATGTATTTAGAAAAATAAACAAATAGGGGTTCCGC
Features (pLannotate 1.2.2; 26 found; start..end, strand, type, name):
     60..112     -  misc_feature   bom (fragment): basis of mobility region from pBR322
    267..646     +  enhancer       CMV enhancer: human cytomegalovirus immediate early enhancer
    647..850     +  promoter       CMV promoter: human cytomegalovirus (CMV) immediate early promoter
    846..879     +  LTR            5' LTR (truncated) (fragment): truncated 5' long terminal repeat (LTR) from HIV-1
    895..913     +  promoter       T7 promoter: promoter for bacteriophage T7 RNA polymerase
    942..1025    +  CDS            COX8A (fragment): COX8A_HUMAN - Also known as COX8, COX8L. Experimental evidence at protein level: Swiss-Prot protein existence level 1. Component of the cytochrome c oxidase, the last enzyme in the mitochondrial electron transport chain which drives oxidative phosphorylation. The respiratory chain contains 3 multisubunit complexes succinate dehydrogenase (complex II, CII), ubiquinol- cytochrome c oxidoreductase (cytochrome b-c1 complex, complex III, CIII) and cytochrome c oxidase (complex IV, CIV), that cooperate to transfer electrons derived from NADH and succinate to molecular oxygen, creating an electrochem
   1026..1091    +  CDS            3xFLAG: three tandem FLAG® epitope tags, followed by an enterokinase cleavage site
   1104..1610    +  CDS            avrBs3 (fragment): AVRB3_XANEU - Experimental evidence at protein level: Swiss-Prot protein existence level 1. Avirulence protein. Acts as a transcription factor in C.annuum plants. In susceptible plants lacking the Bs3 resistance gene induces expression of a number of genes, including genes homologous to a family of auxin-induced genes, alpha-expansin genes, pectate lyase, anthocyanidin glucoside rhamnosyl transferase and at least one transcription factor, UPA20. Their expression leads to plant hypertrophy in mesophyll cells, probably mainly mediated by UPA20 (PubMed:17962565). In resistant plants induces the h
   2997..3116    +  CDS            avrBs3 (fragment): AVRB3_XANEU - Experimental evidence at protein level: Swiss-Prot protein existence level 1. Avirulence protein. Acts as a transcription factor in C.annuum plants. In susceptible plants lacking the Bs3 resistance gene induces expression of a number of genes, including genes homologous to a family of auxin-induced genes, alpha-expansin genes, pectate lyase, anthocyanidin glucoside rhamnosyl transferase and at least one transcription factor, UPA20. Their expression leads to plant hypertrophy in mesophyll cells, probably mainly mediated by UPA20 (PubMed:17962565). In resistant plants induces the h
   3117..3452    +  CDS            dddA (fragment): DDDA_BURC1 - Experimental evidence at protein level: Swiss-Prot protein existence level 1. Toxic component of a toxin-immunity protein module, which functions as a cellular contact-dependent growth inhibition (CDI) system. CDI modules allow bacteria to communicate with and inhibit the growth of closely related neighboring bacteria in a contact-dependent fashion. Bacteria that have this module inhibit or kill bacteria without it, giving them a growth advantage. Probably specifically inhibited by cognate immunity protein DddI (Probable). The C-terminal 163 residue fragment has double-stranded DN
   3462..3710    +  CDS            UGI: UNGI_BPPB2 - Experimental evidence at protein level: Swiss-Prot protein existence level 1. This protein binds specifically and reversibly to the host uracil-DNA glycosylase, preventing removal of uracil residues from PBS2 DNA by the host uracil-excision repair system. From Bacillus phage PBS2 (Bacteriophage PBS2).
   3868..3889    +  promoter       SV40 promoter (fragment): SV40 enhancer and early promoter
   3910..4338    +  rep_origin     f1 ori (sequence partly withheld): f1 bacteriophage origin of replication; arrow indicates direction of (+) strand synthesis
   4352..4681    +  promoter       SV40 promoter: SV40 enhancer and early promoter
   4729..4776    +  promoter       EM7 promoter: synthetic bacterial promoter&nbsp
   4795..5193    +  CDS            BSD: blasticidin S deaminase; Aspergillus terreus BSD; confers resistance to blasticidin
   5194..5221    +  CDS            BleoR (fragment): antibiotic-binding protein; Sh ble from Streptoalloteichus hindustanus; confers resistance to bleomycin, phleomycin, and Zeocin™
   5231..5356    +  CDS            ble (fragment): BLE_KLEPN - Experimental evidence at protein level: Swiss-Prot protein existence level 1. Binding protein with a strong affinity to the bleomycin family of antibiotics. Binds to CL990; an antimitotic-antibiotic compound. From Klebsiella pneumoniae.
   5351..5472    +  polyA_signal   SV40 poly(A) signal: SV40 polyadenylation signal
   5545..5561    -  protein_bind   lac operator: The lac repressor binds to the lac operator to inhibit transcription in E. coli. This inhibition can be relieved by adding lactose or isopropyl-β-D-thiogalactopyranoside (IPTG). lac repressor encoded by lacI
   5569..5599    -  promoter       lac promoter: promoter for the E. coli lac operon
   5614..5635    -  protein_bind   CAP binding site: CAP binding activates transcription in the presence of cAMP. E. coli catabolite activator protein
   5648..5740    -  CDS            lacI (fragment): lac repressor; lacI; The lac repressor binds to the lac operator to inhibit transcription in E. coli. This inhibition can be relieved by adding lactose or isopropyl-β-D-thiogalactopyranoside (IPTG).
   5923..6511    -  rep_origin     ori: high-copy-number ColE1/pMB1/pBR322/pUC origin of replication
   6682..7542    -  CDS            AmpR: β-lactamase; bla; confers resistance to ampicillin, carbenicillin, and related antibiotics
   7543..1       -  promoter       AmpR promoter (across the origin): bla
