[The description below was written by a language model from this plasmid's Addgene catalogue record and pLannotate feature annotations shown in this document.]
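Description:
TL1 alphaL_DdCBE 4 (right, DddA11-N) is a 7.6 kb pCMV-based mammalian expression plasmid encoding one arm of a split, TALE-guided mitochondrial cytosine base editor (DdCBE). It is maintained in E. coli through a high-copy ColE1/pUC-type origin with ampicillin resistance (AmpR), and also carries an f1 origin. For selection in mammalian cells, an SV40 promoter, paired with the bacterial EM7 promoter, drives the blasticidin S deaminase gene, followed by an SV40 polyadenylation signal. Short bleomycin-resistance fragments next to BSD appear to be backbone remnants rather than functional markers.

The synthetic insert of about 2.9 kb is transcribed from the CMV enhancer/promoter, and a T7 promoter sits just upstream of the coding region. The open reading frame begins with the COX8A mitochondrial targeting sequence, which directs import into the mitochondrial matrix, followed by a 3xFLAG epitope for detection. Next come the TALE N-terminal domain, a custom TL1 repeat array (alphaL-4 right) assembled by Golden Gate cloning between retained BsmBI sites, and the TALE C-terminal domain. The annotation detects only the flanking AvrBs3-derived TALE segments, leaving the repeat region between them unannotated. Fused downstream is the N-terminal half of the DddA double-stranded DNA cytidine deaminase split at position 1397, in the DddA11 variant carrying S1330I, A1341V, N1342S, E1370K and T1380I. A uracil glycosylase inhibitor (UGI) follows, protecting the deaminated base from excision, and the record also lists an ATP5B 3'UTR after the coding sequence. As the "right" arm, this plasmid would be co-expressed with a matching left-arm construct supplying the complementary DddA half. Deaminase activity is then reconstituted only where both TALEs bind adjacent mitochondrial DNA sites, yielding C-to-T edits. The exact target site is not stated in the record.
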