Addgene plasmid #221999: TL1 alphaL_DdCBE 4 (right, DddA11-N)
Purpose: Expresses mitochondrial cytosine base editor arm in mammalian cells
Depositing lab: Stephen Ekker. Depositing organization: Mayo Foundation for Medical Education and Research. Publication: Unconstrained Precision Mitochondrial Genome Editing with alphaDdCBEs. Castillo SR, Simone BW, Clark KJ, Devaux P, Ekker SC. Hum Gene Ther. 2024 Sep 24. doi: 10.1089/hum.2024.073. PubMed 39212664.
Backbone
  Vector backbone: pCMV
  Backbone size w/o insert (bp): 4717
  Vector type: Mammalian Expression, CRISPR
  Selectable markers: Blasticidin
Growth in bacteria
  Bacterial resistance: Ampicillin, 100 μg/mL
  Growth temperature: 30°C
  Growth strain: NEB Stable
  Copy number: High Copy
Gene/Insert
  Gene/Insert name: COX8A MTS-3xFLAG-TALE NT-T-TL1 TALE repeats (alphaL-4 right)-TALE CTD-DddA11 1397N-UGI-ATP5B 3'UTR
  Species: Synthetic
  Insert size (bp): 2929
  Mutation: DddA: S1330I, A1341V, N1342S, E1370K, T1380I
  Promoter: CMV
  Tag / fusion protein: 3xFLAG (N terminal on backbone)
  Cloning method: Golden Gate
  Sequencing primers: 5′ T7; 3′ ACACCCGCCGCGCTTAATGC
Terms and licenses: Academic/Nonprofit Terms; Industry Terms: Not Available to Industry
Depositor comments: 5' Cloning Site: BsmBI (Not Destroyed), 3' Cloning Site: BsmBI (Not Destroyed). Please visit https://www.biorxiv.org/content/10.1101/2024.05.13.593977v1 for bioRxiv preprint.
How to cite: TL1 alphaL_DdCBE 4 (right, DddA11-N) was a gift from Stephen Ekker (Addgene plasmid # 221999 ; http://n2t.net/addgene:221999 ; RRID:Addgene_221999)
