>Addgene plasmid #221999 | TL1 alphaL_DdCBE 4 (right, DddA11-N) | depositor partial sequence | sequence record 434705 | Partial
ATGGCCTCCGTTCTGACCCCGCTGCTGCTGCGTGGCCTGACCGGCTCCGCTCGTCGTCTGCCAGTTCCGC
GTGCGAAAATCCATTCCCTGGACTACAAAGACCATGACGGTGATTATAAAGATCATGACATCGATTACAA
GGATGACGATGACAAGATGGACATCGCGGATCTGCGTACCCTGGGTTACAGCCAGCAGCAGCAGGAGAAG
ATCAAGCCGAAGGTGCGCAGCACCGTGGCTCAGCACCACGAAGCCCTGGTGGGCCACGGTTTCACCCACG
CTCACATCGTGGCCCTGAGCCAGCACCCAGCCGCGCTGGGCACCGTGGCCGTGAAATATCAGGACATGAT
TGCTGCCCTGCCAGAGGCCACCCATGAAGCTATTGTGGGCGTGGGCAAGCAGTGGAGCGGTGCTCGTGCG
CTGGAGGCGCTGCTGACCGTGGCTGGTGAACTGCGTGGTCCGCCGCTGCAGCTGGATACCGGCCAGCTGC
TGAAAATCGCGAAACGTGGCGGTGTGACCGCTGTGGAAGCTGTGCATGCCTGGCGTAATGCTCTGACCGG
TGCCCCCCTGAACCTGACCCCGGACCAAGTGGTGGCTATCGCCAGCAACGGTGGCGGCAAGCAAGCGCTC
GAAACGGTGCAGCGGCTGTTGCCGGTGCTGTGCCAGGACCATGGCCTGACCCCGGACCAAGTGGTGGCTA
TCGCCAGCAACGGTGGCGGCAAGCAAGCGCTCGAAACGGTGCAGCGGCTGTTGCCGGTGCTGTGCCAGGA
CCATGGCCTGACCCCGGACCAAGTGGTGGCTATCGCCAGCAACATTGGCGGCAAGCAAGCGCTCGAAACG
GTGCAGCGGCTGTTGCCGGTGCTGTGCCAGGACCATGGCCTGACCCCGGACCAAGTGGTGGCTATCGCCA
GCAACATTGGCGGCAAGCAAGCGCTCGAAACGGTGCAGCGGCTGTTGCCGGTGCTGTGCCAGGACCATGG
CCTGACCCCGGACCAAGTGGTGGCTATCGCCAGCAACAATGGCGGCAAGCAAGCGCTCGAAACGGTGCAG
CGGCTGTTGCCGGTGCTGTGCCAGGACCATGGCCTGACCCCGGACCAAGTGGTGGCTATCGCCAGCAACG
GTGGCGGCAAGCAAGCGCTCGAAACGGTGCAGCGGCTGTTGCCGGTGCTGTGCCAGGACCATGGCCTGAC
CCCGGACCAAGTGGTGGCTATCGCCAGCAACGGTGGCGGCAAGCAAGCGCTCGAAACGGTGCAGCGGCTG
TTGCCGGTGCTGTGCCAGGACCATGGCCTCACACCCGATCAGGTCGTGGCTATCGCCAGCAACGGTGGCG
GCAAGCAAGCGCTCGAAACGGTGCAGCGGCTGTTGCCGGTGCTGTGCCAGGACCATGGCCTGACCCCGGA
CCAAGTGGTGGCTATCGCCAGCAACGGTGGCGGCAAGCAAGCGCTCGAAACGGTGCAGCGGCTGTTGCCG
GTGCTGTGCCAGGACCATGGCCTGACCCCGGACCAAGTGGTGGCTATCGCCAGCAACATTGGCGGCAAGC
AAGCGCTCGAAACGGTGCAGCGGCTGTTGCCGGTGCTGTGCCAGGACCATGGCCTGACCCCGGACCAAGT
GGTGGCTATCGCCAGCAACGGTGGCGGCAAGCAAGCGCTCGAAACGGTGCAGCGGCTGTTGCCGGTGCTG
TGCCAGGACCATGGCCTGACCCCGGACCAAGTGGTGGCTATCGCCAGCAACAATGGCGGCAAGCAAGCGC
TCGAAACGGTGCAGCGGCTGTTGCCGGTGCTGTGCCAGGACCATGGCCTGACCCCGGACCAAGTGGTGGC
TATCGCCAGCCACGATGGCGGCAAGCAAGCGCTCGAAACGGTGCAGCGGCTGTTGCCGGTGCTGTGCCAG
GACCATGGCCTGACCCCGGACCAAGTGGTGGCTATCGCCAGCAACAATGGCGGCAAGCAAGCGCTCGAAA
CGGTGCAGCGGCTGTTGCCGGTGCTGTGCCAGGACCATGGCCTGACCCCGGACCAAGTGGTGGCTATCGC
CAGCAACATTGGCGGCAAGCAAGCGCTCGAAAGCATTGTGGCCCAGCTGAGCCGGCCTGATCCGGCGTTG
GCCGCGTTGACCAACGATCACCTGGTGGCCCTGGCCTGCCTGGGCGGTCGTCCGGCCCTGGATGCGGTGA
AGAAAGGCCTGGGTGGATCCGGCAGCTACGCCCTGGGTCCGTATCAGATTAGCGCCCCGCAGCTGCCAGC
TTACAATGGTCAGACCGTGGGTACCTTCTACTATGTGAACGACGCGGGCGGTCTGGAGAGCAAGGTGTTT
ATCAGCGGCGGTCCAACCCCGTACCCAAACTATGTCAGTGCCGGTCATGTGGAGGGTCAGAGCGCCCTGT
TCATGCGTGATAACGGCATCAGCGAGGGTCTGGTGTTCCACAACAACCCGAAAGGCACCTGCGGTTTTTG
CGTGAACATGATCGAGACCCTGCTGCCGGAAAACGCGAAAATGACCGTGGTGCCGCCGGAAGGTTCTGGC
GGCTCAACTAATCTGAGCGACATCATTGAGAAGGAGACTGGGAAACAGCTGGTCATTCAGGAGTCCATCC
TGATGCTGCCTGAGGAGGTGGAGGAAGTGATCGGCAACAAGCCAGAGTCTGACATCCTGGTGCACACCGC
CTACGACGAGTCCACAGATGAGAATGTGATGCTGCTGACCTCTGACGCCCCCGAGTATAAGCCTTGGGCC
CTGGTCATCCAGGATTCTAACGGCGAGAATAAGATCAAGATGCTGTGATAAGGGGTCTTTGTCCTCTGTA
CTGTCTCTCTCCTTGCCCCTAACCCAAAAAGCTTCATTTTTCTGTGTAGGCTGCACAAGAGCCTTGATTG
AAGATATATTCTTTCTGAACAGTATTTAAGGTTTCCAATAAAATGTACACCCCTCAGAA
